Addgene plasmid #206238: pF hPGK mc2 IRES hygro
Purpose: (Empty Backbone) For expressing cloned exons as circular RNA.
Depositing lab: Simon Conn & Brett Stringer. Depositing organization: Flinders University. Publication: Versatile toolkit for highly-efficient and scarless overexpression of circular RNAs. Stringer BW, Gabryelska M, Marri S, Clark L, Lin H, Gantley L, Liu R, Wilusz JE, Conn VM, Conn SJ. bioRxiv. 2023 Nov 22:2023.11.21.568171. doi: 10.1101/2023.11.21.568171. Preprint. PubMed 38045421.
Backbone
  Vector backbone: pF CAG IRES hygro
  Vector type: Mammalian Expression, Lentiviral, Synthetic Biology
  Selectable markers: Hygromycin
Growth in bacteria
  Bacterial resistance: Ampicillin, 100 μg/mL
  Growth temperature: 37°C
  Growth strain: NEB Stable
  Copy number: High Copy
Gene/Insert
  Gene/Insert name: None
Terms and licenses: Academic/Nonprofit Terms; Industry Terms: Not Available to Industry
Depositor comments: ZKSCAN1 intron 1 (partial) & ZKSCAN1 intron 3 (partial) separated by a pair of BsmBI restriction sites. 5' Cloning Site: BamHI (not destroyed), 3' Cloning Site: XbaI (not destroyed). The mc2 and pF mc2 series of plasmids were designed and created by Dr Brett Stringer in the laboratory of Prof Simon Conn. They are based on the original circRNA mini vector design of Liang & Wilusz, 2014. The pair of BsmBI restriction sites is the cloning site for DNA specifying the RNA sequence to be circularised. This plasmid was created by replacing the CAG enhancer/promoter of pF CAG mc2 IRES hygro with the hPGK promoter from Addgene plasmid ID 96923. Please visit https://doi.org/10.1101/2023.11.21.568171 for bioRxiv preprint.
How to cite: pF hPGK mc2 IRES hygro was a gift from Simon Conn & Brett Stringer (Addgene plasmid # 206238 ; http://n2t.net/addgene:206238 ; RRID:Addgene_206238)
