[The description below was written by a language model from this plasmid's Addgene catalogue record and pLannotate feature annotations shown in this document.]
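Description:
pF hPGK mc2 IRES hygro is an empty lentiviral backbone for mammalian expression of circular RNAs, derived from pF CAG mc2 IRES hygro by replacing the CAG enhancer/promoter with the human PGK promoter. It is propagated in E. coli as a high-copy plasmid through a ColE1/pUC-type origin with ampicillin resistance. The backbone also carries an f1 origin and an SV40/EM7-driven BleoR (Zeocin) cassette lying outside the viral transfer region. The lentiviral architecture is of the third-generation type. A CMV enhancer/promoter is fused to a truncated HIV-1 5' LTR, followed by the Ψ packaging signal with a gag fragment, the RRE for Rev-dependent export, and the cPPT/CTS. WPRE, a truncated 3' LTR and a bGH polyadenylation signal sit downstream.

The payload is the "mc2" circularisation cassette placed after the hPGK promoter. According to the depositor, it consists of partial ZKSCAN1 intron 1 and partial ZKSCAN1 intron 3 sequences separated by a pair of BsmBI sites, based on an earlier circRNA mini-vector design. These intronic segments are not annotated in the automated feature table, which shows only small fragment matches in that interval. DNA encoding the exon(s) to be circularised is inserted at the BsmBI sites, which as type IIS sites suit the scarless cloning described for this toolkit. The flanking introns are meant to promote back-splicing of the insert into a circular RNA. Downstream, an EMCV IRES drives a hygromycin resistance gene, allowing selection of transduced or transfected mammalian cells. No insert is present, so the plasmid serves as a cloning vehicle for stable or transient circRNA overexpression from a moderate-strength constitutive promoter.
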