Features (pLannotate 1.2.2; 34 found; start..end, strand, type, name):
      1..380     +  enhancer       CMV enhancer: human cytomegalovirus immediate early enhancer
    381..580     +  promoter       CMV promoter: human cytomegalovirus (CMV) immediate early promoter
    598..778     +  LTR            5' LTR (truncated): truncated 5' long terminal repeat (LTR) from HIV-1
    825..950     +  misc_feature   HIV-1 Ψ: packaging signal of human immunodeficiency virus type 1
    934..1297    +  CDS            HIV-1 gag (fragment): gag protein from human immunodeficiency virus 1; gag
   1443..1676    +  misc_feature   RRE: The Rev response element (RRE) of HIV-1 allows for Rev-dependent mRNA export from the nucleus to the cytoplasm.
   2053..2153    +  CDS            Rev (fragment): human immunodeficiency virus 1 (HIV-1) Rev protein; rev; enhances nuclear export of unspliced and incompletely spliced viral mRNAs
   2203..2320    +  misc_feature   cPPT/CTS: central polypurine tract and central termination sequence of HIV-1
   2423..2923    +  promoter       hPGK promoter: human phosphoglycerate kinase 1 promoter
   3106..3122    -  CDS            GFP11x7 (fragment): seven tandem copies of the 11th β-strand of superfolder GFP each GFP11 associates with GFP(1-10), consisting of the first 10 β-strands, to reconstitute fluorescent GFP (Kamiyama et al., 2016)
   3144..3162    -  promoter       SP6 promoter: promoter for bacteriophage SP6 RNA polymerase
   3188..3224    +  polyA_signal   bGH poly(A) signal (fragment): bovine growth hormone polyadenylation signal
   3226..3810    +  misc_feature   IRES2: internal ribosome entry site (IRES) of the encephalomyocarditis virus (EMCV)
   3823..4807    +  CDS            HygR (fragment): aminoglycoside phosphotransferase from E. coli; aph(4)-Ia; confers resistance to hygromycin
   4825..4849    +  misc_feature   MCS (fragment): pBluescript multiple cloning site
   4849..5437    +  misc_feature   WPRE: woodchuck hepatitis virus posttranscriptional regulatory element
   5374..5955    +  CDS            nef (fragment): NEF_HV1H2 - Experimental evidence at protein level: Swiss-Prot protein existence level 1. Extracellular Nef protein targets CD4(+) T-lymphocytes for apoptosis by interacting with CXCR4 surface receptors. From Human immunodeficiency virus type 1 group M subtype B (isolate HXB2) (HIV-1).
   5962..6142    +  LTR            5' LTR (truncated): truncated 5' long terminal repeat (LTR) from HIV-1
   6174..6398    +  polyA_signal   bGH poly(A) signal: bovine growth hormone polyadenylation signal
   6402..6423    +  promoter       SV40 promoter (fragment): SV40 enhancer and early promoter
   6444..6872    +  rep_origin     f1 ori (sequence partly withheld): f1 bacteriophage origin of replication; arrow indicates direction of (+) strand synthesis
   6886..7215    +  promoter       SV40 promoter: SV40 enhancer and early promoter
   7263..7310    +  promoter       EM7 promoter: synthetic bacterial promoter&nbsp
   7329..7703    +  CDS            BleoR: antibiotic-binding protein; Sh ble from Streptoalloteichus hindustanus; confers resistance to bleomycin, phleomycin, and Zeocin™
   7713..7838    +  CDS            ble (fragment): BLE_KLEPN - Experimental evidence at protein level: Swiss-Prot protein existence level 1. Binding protein with a strong affinity to the bleomycin family of antibiotics. Binds to CL990; an antimitotic-antibiotic compound. From Klebsiella pneumoniae.
   7833..7954    +  polyA_signal   SV40 poly(A) signal: SV40 polyadenylation signal
   8027..8043    -  protein_bind   lac operator: The lac repressor binds to the lac operator to inhibit transcription in E. coli. This inhibition can be relieved by adding lactose or isopropyl-β-D-thiogalactopyranoside (IPTG). lac repressor encoded by lacI
   8051..8081    -  promoter       lac promoter: promoter for the E. coli lac operon
   8096..8117    -  protein_bind   CAP binding site: CAP binding activates transcription in the presence of cAMP. E. coli catabolite activator protein
   8130..8222    -  CDS            lacI (fragment): lac repressor; lacI; The lac repressor binds to the lac operator to inhibit transcription in E. coli. This inhibition can be relieved by adding lactose or isopropyl-β-D-thiogalactopyranoside (IPTG).
   8405..8993    -  rep_origin     ori: high-copy-number ColE1/pMB1/pBR322/pUC origin of replication
   9164..10024   -  CDS            AmpR: β-lactamase; bla; confers resistance to ampicillin, carbenicillin, and related antibiotics
  10025..10129   -  promoter       AmpR promoter: bla
  10188..10240   -  misc_feature   bom (fragment): basis of mobility region from pBR322
>Addgene plasmid #206238 | pF hPGK mc2 IRES hygro | addgene full sequence | sequence record 406243 | Addgene NGS Result
GACATTGATTATTGACTAGTTATTAATAGTAATCAATTACGGGGTCATTAGTTCATAGCCCATATATGGA
GTTCCGCGTTACATAACTTACGGTAAATGGCCCGCCTGGCTGACCGCCCAACGACCCCCGCCCATTGACG
TCAATAATGACGTATGTTCCCATAGTAACGCCAATAGGGACTTTCCATTGACGTCAATGGGTGGAGTATT
TACGGTAAACTGCCCACTTGGCAGTACATCAAGTGTATCATATGCCAAGTACGCCCCCTATTGACGTCAA
TGACGGTAAATGGCCCGCCTGGCATTATGCCCAGTACATGACCTTATGGGACTTTCCTACTTGGCAGTAC
ATCTACGTATTAGTCATCGCTATTACCATGGTGATGCGGTTTTGGCAGTACATCAATGGGCGTGGATAGC
GGTTTGACTCACGGGGATTTCCAAGTCTCCACCCCATTGACGTCAATGGGAGTTTGTTTTGGCACCAAAA
TCAACGGGACTTTCCAAAATGTCGTAACAACTCCGCCCCATTGACGCAAATGGGCGGTAGGCGTGTACGG
TGGGAGGTCTATATAAGCAGCGCGTTTTGCCTGTACTGGGTCTCTCTGGTTAGACCAGATCTGAGCCTGG
GAGCTCTCTGGCTAACTAGGGAACCCACTGCTTAAGCCTCAATAAAGCTTGCCTTGAGTGCTTCAAGTAG
TGTGTGCCCGTCTGTTGTGTGACTCTGGTAACTAGAGATCCCTCAGACCCTTTTAGTCAGTGTGGAAAAT
CTCTAGCAGTGGCGCCCGAACAGGGACTTGAAAGCGAAAGGGAAACCAGAGGAGCTCTCTCGACGCAGGA
CTCGGCTTGCTGAAGCGCGCACGGCAAGAGGCGAGGGGCGGCGACTGGTGAGTACGCCAAAAATTTTGAC
TAGCGGAGGCTAGAAGGAGAGAGATGGGTGCGAGAGCGTCAGTATTAAGCGGGGGAGAATTAGATCGCGA
TGGGAAAAAATTCGGTTAAGGCCAGGGGGAAAGAAAAAATATAAATTAAAACATATAGTATGGGCAAGCA
GGGAGCTAGAACGATTCGCAGTTAATCCTGGCCTGTTAGAAACATCAGAAGGCTGTAGACAAATACTGGG
ACAGCTACAACCATCCCTTCAGACAGGATCAGAAGAACTTAGATCATTATATAATACAGTAGCAACCCTC
TATTGTGTGCATCAAAGGATAGAGATAAAAGACACCAAGGAAGCTTTAGACAAGATAGAGGAAGAGCAAA
ACAAAAGTAAGACCACCGCACAGCAAGCGGCCGCTGATCTTCAGACCTGGAGGAGGAGATATGAGGGACA
ATTGGAGAAGTGAATTATATAAATATAAAGTAGTAAAAATTGAACCATTAGGAGTAGCACCCACCAAGGC
AAAGAGAAGAGTGGTGCAGAGAGAAAAAAGAGCAGTGGGAATAGGAGCTTTGTTCCTTGGGTTCTTGGGA
GCAGCAGGAAGCACTATGGGCGCAGCGTCAATGACGCTGACGGTACAGGCCAGACAATTATTGTCTGGTA
TAGTGCAGCAGCAGAACAATTTGCTGAGGGCTATTGAGGCGCAACAGCATCTGTTGCAACTCACAGTCTG
GGGCATCAAGCAGCTCCAGGCAAGAATCCTGGCTGTGGAAAGATACCTAAAGGATCAACAGCTCCTGGGG
ATTTGGGGTTGCTCTGGAAAACTCATTTGCACCACTGCTGTGCCTTGGAATGCTAGTTGGAGTAATAAAT
CTCTGGAACAGATTTGGAATCACACGACCTGGATGGAGTGGGACAGAGAAATTAACAATTACACAAGCTT
AATACACTCCTTAATTGAAGAATCGCAAAACCAGCAAGAAAAGAATGAACAAGAATTATTGGAATTAGAT
AAATGGGCAAGTTTGTGGAATTGGTTTAACATAACAAATTGGCTGTGGTATATAAAATTATTCATAATGA
TAGTAGGAGGCTTGGTAGGTTTAAGAATAGTTTTTGCTGTACTTTCTATAGTGAATAGAGTTAGGCAGGG
ATATTCACCATTATCGTTTCAGACCCACCTCCCAACCCCGAGGGGACCCGACAGGCCCGAAGGAATAGAA
GAAGAAGGTGGAGAGAGAGACAGAGACAGATCCATTCGATTAGTGAACGGATCGGCACTGCGTGCGCCAA
TTCTGCAGACAAATGGCAGTATTCATCCACAATTTTAAAAGAAAAGGGGGGATTGGGGGGTACAGTGCAG
GGGAAAGAATAGTAGACATAATAGCAACAGACATACAAACTAAAGAATTACAAAAACAAATTACAAAAAT
TCAAAATTTTCGGGTTTATTACAGGGACAGCAGAGATCCAGTTTGGTTAATTAACGGGTTTATTACAGGG
ACAGCAGAGATCCACTTTGGCGCCGGCTCGAGGGGGCCCGGGTTGCGCCTTTTCCAAGGCAGCCCTGGGT
TTGCGCAGGGACGCGGCTGCTCTGGGCGTGGTTCCGGGAAACGCAGCGGCGCCGACCCTGGGTCTCGCAC
ATTCTTCACGTCCGTTCGCAGCGTCACCCGGATCTTCGCCGCTACCCTTGTGGGCCCCCCGGCGACGCTT
CCTGCTCCGCCCCTAAGTCGGGAAGGTTCCTTGCGGTTCGCGGCGTGCCGGACGTGACAAACGGAAGCCG
CACGTCTTACTAGTACCCTCGCAGACGGACAGCGCCAGGGAGCAATGGCAGCGCGCCGACCGCGATGGGC
TGTGGCCAATAGCGGCTGCTCAGCAGGGCGCGCCGAGAGCAGCGGCCGGGAAGGGGCGGTGCGGGAGGCG
GGGTGTGGGGCGGTAGTGTGGGCCCTGTTCCTGCCCGCGCGGTGTTCCGCATTCTGCAAGCCTCCGGAGC
GCACGTCGGCAGTCGGCTCCCTCGTTGACCGAATCACCGACCTCTCTCCCCAGGGGGATCCACTAGTCCA
GTGTGGTGGAATTCAAAGTGCTGAGATTACAGGCGTGAGCCACCACCCCCGGCCCACTTTTTGTAAAGGT
ACGTACTAATGACTTTTTTTTTATACTTCAGGGAGACGGTTGTGTACGTCTCGGTAAGAAGCAAGGAAAA
GAATTAGGCTCGGCACGGTAGCTCACACCTGTAATCCCAGCACTCGAGTCTAGAGGGCCCTATTCTATAG
TGTCACCTAAATGCTAGAGCTCGCTGATCAGCCTCGACTGTGCCTTCTAGTTGCCAGCCATCTGTTGTTT
GCCCGCCCCTCTCCCTCCCCCCCCCCTAACGTTACTGGCCGAAGCCGCTTGGAATAAGGCCGGTGTGCGT
TTGTCTATATGTTATTTTCCACCATATTGCCGTCTTTTGGCAATGTGAGGGCCCGGAAACCTGGCCCTGT
CTTCTTGACGAGCATTCCTAGGGGTCTTTCCCCTCTCGCCAAAGGAATGCAAGGTCTGTTGAATGTCGTG
AAGGAAGCAGTTCCTCTGGAAGCTTCTTGAAGACAAACAACGTCTGTAGCGACCCTTTGCAGGCAGCGGA
ACCCCCCACCTGGCGACAGGTGCCTCTGCGGCCAAAAGCCACGTGTATAAGATACACCTGCAAAGGCGGC
ACAACCCCAGTGCCACGTTGTGAGTTGGATAGTTGTGGAAAGAGTCAAATGGCTCTCCTCAAGCGTATTC
AACAAGGGGCTGAAGGATGCCCAGAAGGTACCCCATTGTATGGGATCTGATCTGGGGCCTCGGTACACAT
GCTTTACATGTGTTTAGTCGAGGTTAAAAAAACGTCTAGGCCCCCCGAACCACGGGGACGTGGTTTTCCT
TTGAAAAACACGATGATAATATGGCCACAAACCGGTGCCACCATGAAAAAGCCTGAACTCACCGCGACGT
CTGTCGAGAAGTTTCTGATCGAAAAGTTCGACAGCGTGTCCGACCTGATGCAGCTCTCGGAGGGCGAAGA
ATCTCGTGCTTTCAGCTTCGATGTAGGAGGGCGTGGATATGTCCTGCGGGTAAATAGCTGCGCCGATGGT
TTCTACAAAGATCGTTATGTTTATCGGCACTTTGCATCGGCCGCGCTCCCGATTCCGGAAGTGCTTGACA
TTGGGGAATTCAGCGAGAGCCTGACCTATTGCATCTCCCGCCGTGCACAGGGTGTCACGTTGCAAGACCT
GCCTGAAACCGAACTGCCCGCTGTTCTGCAGCCGGTCGCGGAGGCCATGGATGCGATCGCTGCGGCCGAT
CTTAGCCAGACGAGCGGGTTCGGCCCATTCGGACCGCAAGGAATCGGTCAATACACTACATGGCGTGATT
TCATATGCGCGATTGCTGATCCCCATGTGTATCACTGGCAAACTGTGATGGACGACACCGTCAGTGCGTC
CGTCGCGCAGGCTCTCGATGAGCTGATGCTTTGGGCCGAGGACTGCCCCGAAGTCCGGCACCTCGTGCAC
GCGGATTTCGGCTCCAACAATGTCCTGACGGACAATGGCCGCATAACAGCGGTCATTGACTGGAGCGAGG
CGATGTTCGGGGATTCCCAATACGAGGTCGCCAACATCTTCTTCTGGAGGCCGTGGTTGGCTTGTATGGA
GCAGCAGACGCGCTACTTCGAGCGGAGGCATCCGGAGCTTGCAGGATCGCCGCGGCTCCGGGCGTATATG
CTCCGCATTGGTCTTGACCAACTCTATCAGAGCTTGGTTGACGGCAATTTCGATGATGCAGCTTGGGCGC
AGGGTCGATGCGACGCAATCGTCCGATCCGGAGCCGGGACTGTCGGGCGTACACAAATCGCCCGCAGAAG
CGCGGCCGTCTGGACCGATGGCTGTGTAGAAGTACTTCGCCGATAGTTCGAAATGAGGCGCGCCGAATTC
GATATCAAGCTTATCGATAATCAACCTCTGGATTACAAAATTTGTGAAAGATTGACTGGTATTCTTAACT
ATGTTGCTCCTTTTACGCTATGTGGATACGCTGCTTTAATGCCTTTGTATCATGCTATTGCTTCCCGTAT
GGCTTTCATTTTCTCCTCCTTGTATAAATCCTGGTTGCTGTCTCTTTATGAGGAGTTGTGGCCCGTTGTC
AGGCAACGTGGCGTGGTGTGCACTGTGTTTGCTGACGCAACCCCCACTGGTTGGGGCATTGCCACCACCT
GTCAGCTCCTTTCCGGGACTTTCGCTTTCCCCCTCCCTATTGCCACGGCGGAACTCATCGCCGCCTGCCT
TGCCCGCTGCTGGACAGGGGCTCGGCTGTTGGGCACTGACAATTCCGTGGTGTTGTCGGGGAAATCATCG
TCCTTTCCTTGGCTGCTCGCCTGTGTTGCCACCTGGATTCTGCGCGGGACGTCCTTCTGCTACGTCCCTT
CGGCCCTCAATCCAGCGGACCTTCCTTCCCGCGGCCTGCTGCCGGCTCTGCGGCCTCTTCCGCGTCTTCG
CCTTCGCCCTCAGACGAGTCGGATCTCCCTTTGGGCCGCCTCCCCGCATCGATACCGTCGACCTCGAGAC
CTAGAAAAACATGGAGCAATCACAAGTAGCAATACAGCAGCTACCAATGCTGATTGTGCCTGGCTAGAAG
CACAAGAGGAGGAGGAGGTGGGTTTTCCAGTCACACCTCAGGTACCTTTAAGACCAATGACTTACAAGGC
AGCTGTAGATCTTAGCCACTTTTTAAAAGAAAAGGGGGGACTGGAAGGGCTAATTCACTCCCAACGAAGA
CAAGATATCCTTGATCTGTGGATCTACCACACACAAGGCTACTTCCCTGATTGGCAGAACTACACACCAG
GGCCAGGGATCAGATATCCACTGACCTTTGGATGGTGCTACAAGCTAGTACCAGTTGAGCAAGAGAAGGT
AGAAGAAGCCAATGAAGGAGAGAACACCCGCTTGTTACACCCTGTGAGCCTGCATGGGATGGATGACCCG
GAGAGAGAAGTATTAGAGTGGAGGTTTGACAGCCGCCTAGCATTTCATCACATGGCCCGAGAGCTGCATC
CGGACTGTACTGGGTCTCTCTGGTTAGACCAGATCTGAGCCTGGGAGCTCTCTGGCTAACTAGGGAACCC
ACTGCTTAAGCCTCAATAAAGCTTGCCTTGAGTGCTTCAAGTAGTGTGTGCCCGTCTGTTGTGTGACTCT
GGTAACTAGAGATCCCTCAGACCCTTTTAGTCAGTGTGGAAAATCTCTAGCAGGGCCCGTTTAAACCCGC
TGATCAGCCTCGACTGTGCCTTCTAGTTGCCAGCCATCTGTTGTTTGCCCCTCCCCCGTGCCTTCCTTGA
CCCTGGAAGGTGCCACTCCCACTGTCCTTTCCTAATAAAATGAGGAAATTGCATCGCATTGTCTGAGTAG
GTGTCATTCTATTCTGGGGGGTGGGGTGGGGCAGGACAGCAAGGGGGAGGATTGGGAAGACAATAGCAGG
CATGCTGGGGATGCGGTGGGCTCTATGGCTTCTGAGGCGGAAAGAACCAGCTGGGGCTCTAGGGGGTATC
CCC
[124 nt withheld, positions 6444-6567]
C
[91 nt withheld, positions 6569-6659]
A
[49 nt withheld, positions 6661-6709]
CCTTTGACGTTGGAGTCCACGTTCTTT
[37 nt withheld, positions 6737-6773]
ACCCTATCTCGGTCTATTCTTTTGATTTATAAGGGATTTTGCCGATTTCGGCCTATTGGTTAAAAAATGA
GCTGATTTAACAAAAATTTAACGCGAATTAATTCTGTGGAATGTGTGTCAGTTAGGGTGTGGAAAGTCCC
CAGGCTCCCCAGCAGGCAGAAGTATGCAAAGCATGCATCTCAATTAGTCAGCAACCAGGTGTGGAAAGTC
CCCAGGCTCCCCAGCAGGCAGAAGTATGCAAAGCATGCATCTCAATTAGTCAGCAACCATAGTCCCGCCC
CTAACTCCGCCCATCCCGCCCCTAACTCCGCCCAGTTCCGCCCATTCTCCGCCCCATGGCTGACTAATTT
TTTTTATTTATGCAGAGGCCGAGGCCGCCTCTGCCTCTGAGCTATTCCAGAAGTAGTGAGGAGGCTTTTT
TGGAGGCCTAGGCTTTTGCAAAAAGCTCCCGGGAGCTTGTATATCCATTTTCGGATCTGATCAGCACGTG
TTGACAATTAATCATCGGCATAGTATATCGGCATAGTATAATACGACAAGGTGAGGAACTAAACCATGGC
CAAGTTGACCAGTGCCGTTCCGGTGCTCACCGCGCGCGACGTCGCCGGAGCGGTCGAGTTCTGGACCGAC
CGGCTCGGGTTCTCCCGGGACTTCGTGGAGGACGACTTCGCCGGTGTGGTCCGGGACGACGTGACCCTGT
TCATCAGCGCGGTCCAGGACCAGGTGGTGCCGGACAACACCCTGGCCTGGGTGTGGGTGCGCGGCCTGGA
CGAGCTGTACGCCGAGTGGTCGGAGGTCGTGTCCACGAACTTCCGGGACGCCTCCGGGCCGGCCATGACC
GAGATCGGCGAGCAGCCGTGGGGGCGGGAGTTCGCCCTGCGCGACCCGGCCGGCAACTGCGTGCACTTCG
TGGCCGAGGAGCAGGACTGACACGTGCTACGAGATTTCGATTCCACCGCCGCCTTCTATGAAAGGTTGGG
CTTCGGAATCGTTTTCCGGGACGCCGGCTGGATGATCCTCCAGCGCGGGGATCTCATGCTGGAGTTCTTC
GCCCACCCCAACTTGTTTATTGCAGCTTATAATGGTTACAAATAAAGCAATAGCATCACAAATTTCACAA
ATAAAGCATTTTTTTCACTGCATTCTAGTTGTGGTTTGTCCAAACTCATCAATGTATCTTATCATGTCTG
TATACCGTCGACCTCTAGCTAGAGCTTGGCGTAATCATGGTCATAGCTGTTTCCTGTGTGAAATTGTTAT
CCGCTCACAATTCCACACAACATACGAGCCGGAAGCATAAAGTGTAAAGCCTGGGGTGCCTAATGAGTGA
GCTAACTCACATTAATTGCGTTGCGCTCACTGCCCGCTTTCCAGTCGGGAAACCTGTCGTGCCAGCTGCA
TTAATGAATCGGCCAACGCGCGGGGAGAGGCGGTTTGCGTATTGGGCGCTCTTCCGCTTCCTCGCTCACT
GACTCGCTGCGCTCGGTCGTTCGGCTGCGGCGAGCGGTATCAGCTCACTCAAAGGCGGTAATACGGTTAT
CCACAGAATCAGGGGATAACGCAGGAAAGAACATGTGAGCAAAAGGCCAGCAAAAGGCCAGGAACCGTAA
AAAGGCCGCGTTGCTGGCGTTTTTCCATAGGCTCCGCCCCCCTGACGAGCATCACAAAAATCGACGCTCA
AGTCAGAGGTGGCGAAACCCGACAGGACTATAAAGATACCAGGCGTTTCCCCCTGGAAGCTCCCTCGTGC
GCTCTCCTGTTCCGACCCTGCCGCTTACCGGATACCTGTCCGCCTTTCTCCCTTCGGGAAGCGTGGCGCT
TTCTCATAGCTCACGCTGTAGGTATCTCAGTTCGGTGTAGGTCGTTCGCTCCAAGCTGGGCTGTGTGCAC
GAACCCCCCGTTCAGCCCGACCGCTGCGCCTTATCCGGTAACTATCGTCTTGAGTCCAACCCGGTAAGAC
ACGACTTATCGCCACTGGCAGCAGCCACTGGTAACAGGATTAGCAGAGCGAGGTATGTAGGCGGTGCTAC
AGAGTTCTTGAAGTGGTGGCCTAACTACGGCTACACTAGAAGAACAGTATTTGGTATCTGCGCTCTGCTG
AAGCCAGTTACCTTCGGAAAAAGAGTTGGTAGCTCTTGATCCGGCAAACAAACCACCGCTGGTAGCGGTG
GTTTTTTTGTTTGCAAGCAGCAGATTACGCGCAGAAAAAAAGGATCTCAAGAAGATCCTTTGATCTTTTC
TACGGGGTCTGACGCTCAGTGGAACGAAAACTCACGTTAAGGGATTTTGGTCATGAGATTATCAAAAAGG
ATCTTCACCTAGATCCTTTTAAATTAAAAATGAAGTTTTAAATCAATCTAAAGTATATATGAGTAAACTT
GGTCTGACAGTTACCAATGCTTAATCAGTGAGGCACCTATCTCAGCGATCTGTCTATTTCGTTCATCCAT
AGTTGCCTGACTCCCCGTCGTGTAGATAACTACGATACGGGAGGGCTTACCATCTGGCCCCAGTGCTGCA
ATGATACCGCGAGACCCACGCTCACCGGCTCCAGATTTATCAGCAATAAACCAGCCAGCCGGAAGGGCCG
AGCGCAGAAGTGGTCCTGCAACTTTATCCGCCTCCATCCAGTCTATTAATTGTTGCCGGGAAGCTAGAGT
AAGTAGTTCGCCAGTTAATAGTTTGCGCAACGTTGTTGCCATTGCTACAGGCATCGTGGTGTCACGCTCG
TCGTTTGGTATGGCTTCATTCAGCTCCGGTTCCCAACGATCAAGGCGAGTTACATGATCCCCCATGTTGT
GCAAAAAAGCGGTTAGCTCCTTCGGTCCTCCGATCGTTGTCAGAAGTAAGTTGGCCGCAGTGTTATCACT
CATGGTTATGGCAGCACTGCATAATTCTCTTACTGTCATGCCATCCGTAAGATGCTTTTCTGTGACTGGT
GAGTACTCAACCAAGTCATTCTGAGAATAGTGTATGCGGCGACCGAGTTGCTCTTGCCCGGCGTCAATAC
GGGATAATACCGCGCCACATAGCAGAACTTTAAAAGTGCTCATCATTGGAAAACGTTCTTCGGGGCGAAA
ACTCTCAAGGATCTTACCGCTGTTGAGATCCAGTTCGATGTAACCCACTCGTGCACCCAACTGATCTTCA
GCATCTTTTACTTTCACCAGCGTTTCTGGGTGAGCAAAAACAGGAAGGCAAAATGCCGCAAAAAAGGGAA
TAAGGGCGACACGGAAATGTTGAATACTCATACTCTTCCTTTTTCAATATTATTGAAGCATTTATCAGGG
TTATTGTCTCATGAGCGGATACATATTTGAATGTATTTAGAAAAATAAACAAATAGGGGTTCCGCGCACA
TTTCCCCGAAAAGTGCCACCTGACGTCGACGGATCGGGAGATCTCCCGATCCCCTATGGTGCACTCTCAG
TACAATCTGCTCTGATGCCGCATAGTTAAGCCAGTATCTGCTCCCTGCTTGTGTGTTGGAGGTCGCTGAG
TAGTGCGCGAGCAAAATTTAAGCTACAACAAGGCAAGGCTTGACCGACAATTGCATGAAGAATCTGCTTA
GGGTTAGGCGTTTTGCGCTGCTTCGCGATGTACGGGCCAGATATACGCGTT
